>Addgene plasmid #229483 | JD171 | addgene full sequence | sequence record 455009 | Addgene NGS Result
TCTCGTCAGCTATCGTCAGCTTACCTTTTTGGCAGCGATCGCGGCTCCCGACATCTTGGACCATTAGCTC
CACAGGTATCTTCTTCCCTCTAGTGGTCATAACAGCAGCTTCAGCTACCTCTCAATTCAAAAAACCCCTC
AAGACCCGTTTAGAGGCCCCAAGGGGTTATGCTATCAATCGTTGCGTTACACACACAAAAAACCAACACA
CATCCATCTTCGATGGATAGCGATTTTATTATCTAACTGCTGATCGAGTGTAGCCAGATCTCGTGAGGCT
CCGGTGCCCGTCAGTGGGCAGAGCGCACATCGCCCACAGTCCCCGAGAAGTTGGGGGGAGGGGTCGGCAA
TTGAACCGGTGCCTAGAGAAGGTGGCGCGGGGTAAACTGGGAAAGTGATGTCGTGTACTGGCTCCGCCTT
TTTCCCGAGGGTGGGGGAGAACCGTATATAAGTGCACTAGTCGCCGTGAACGTTCTTTTTCGCAACGGGT
TTGCCGCCAGAACACAGGTAAGTGCCGTGTGTGGTTCCCGCGGGCCTGGCCTCTTTACGGGTTATGGCCC
TTGCGTGCCTTGAATTACTTCCACCTGGCTGCAGTACGTGATTCTTGATCCCGAGCTTCGGGTTGGAAGT
GGGTGGGAGAGTTCGTGGCCTTGCGCTTAAGGAGCCCCTTCGCCTCGTGCTTGAGTTGTGGCCTGGCCTG
GGCGCTGGGGCCGCCGCGTGCGAATCTGGTGGCACCTTCGCGCCTGTCTCGCTGCTTTCGATAAGTCTCT
AGCCATTTAAAATTTTTGATGACCTGCTGCGACGCTTTTTTTCTGGCAAGATAGTCTTGTAAATGCGGGC
CAAGATCAGCACACTGGTATTTCGGTTTTTGGGGCCGCGGGCGGCGACGGGGCCCGTGCGTCCCAGCGCA
CATGTTCGGCGAGGCGGGGCCTGCGAGCGCGGCCACCGAGAATCGGACGGGGGTAGTCTCAAGCTGCCCG
GCCTGCTCTGGTGCCTGGCCTCGCGCCGCCGTGTATCGCCCCGCCCTGGGCGGCAAGGCTGGCCCGGTCG
GCACCAGTTGCGTGAGCGGAAAGATGGCCGCTTCCCGGCCCTGCTGCAGGGAGCACAAAATGGAGGACGC
GGCGCTCGGGAGAGCGGGCGGGTGAGTCACCCACACAAAGGAAAAGGGCCTTTCCGTCCTCAGCCGTCGC
TTCATGTGACTCCACGGAGTACCGGGCGCCGTCCAGGCACCTCGATTAGTTCTCCAGCTTTTGGAGTACG
TCGTCTTTAGGTTGGGGGGAGGGGTTTTATGCGATGGAGTTTCCCCACACTGAGTGGGTGGAGACTGAAG
TTAGGCCAGCTTGGCACTTGATGTAATTCTCCTTGGAATTTGCCCTTTTTGAGTTTGGATCTTGGTTCAT
TCTCAAGCCTCAGACAGTGGTTCAAAGTTTTTTTCTTCCATTTCAGGTGTCGTGAAAACTACCCCTAAAA
GCCAAAAGATCTTTGTCGATCCTACCATCCACTCGACACACCCGCCAGCGGCCGCTGCCAAGCTTCCGAG
CTCTCGAATTCATCTTGGCTGAGGAATCTTCTAACAATTTAGAGCTTAAAAACGCCCACGAGGCGGAGAA
CGAAATATCCAGAGAGACGTTAGAAACGTTCAAAAACGTTCACCGGTAGGGCCACCATGGCACCCAAAAA
GAAGCTGCAGCTGCCGCCGCCACCCACGGACGAGGAGGAATACTGGGACAGTCAGGCAGAGGAGGTTTTG
GACGAGGAGGAGGAGGACATGATGGAAGACTGGGAGAGCCTAGACGAGGAAGCTTCCGAGGTCGAAGAGG
TGTCAGACGAAACACCGTCACCCTCGGTCGCATTCCCCTCGCCGGCGCCCCAGAAATCGGCAACCGGTTC
CAGCATGGCTACAACCTCCGCTCCTCAGGCGCCGCCGGCACTGCCCGTTCGCCGACCCAACCGTAGATGG
GACACCACTGGAACCAGGGCCGGTAAGTCCAAGCAGCCGCCGCCGTTAGCCCAAGAGCAACAACAGCGCC
AAGGCTACCGCTCATGGCGCGGGCACAAGAACGCCATAGTTGCTTGCTTGCAAGACTGTGGGGGCAACAT
CTCCTTCGCCCGCCGCTTTCTTCTCTACCATCACGGCGTGGCCTTCCCCCGTAACATCCTGCATTACTAC
CGTCATCTCTACAGCCCATACTGCACCGGCGGCAGCGGCAGCAACAGCAGCGGCCACACAGAAGCAAAGG
CGACCGGATAGCAAGACTCTGACAAAGCCCAAGAAATCCACAGCGGCGGCAGCAGCAGGAGGAGGAGCGC
TGCGTCTGGCGCCCAACGAACCCGTATCGACCCGCGAGCTTAGAAACAGGATTTTTCCCACTCTGTATGC
TATATTTCAACAGAGCAGGGGCCAAGAACAAGAGCTGAAAATAAAAAACAGGTCTCTGCGATCCCTCACC
CGCAGCTGCCTGTATCACAAAAGCGAAGATCAGCTTCGGCGCACGCTGGAAGACGCGGAGGCTCTCTTCA
GTAAATACTGCGCGCTGACTCTTAAGGACTAGGCTAGCTTGACTGACTGAGATACAGCGTACCTTCAGCT
CACAGACATGATAAGATACATTGATGAGTTTGGACAAACCACAACTAGAATGCAGTGAAAAAAATGCTTT
ATTTGTGAAATTTGTGATGCTATTGCTTTATTTGTAACCATTATAAGCTGCAATAAACAAGTTAGGAATG
GCCATAGAGCCCACCGCATCCCCAGCATGCCTGCTATTGTGTTCCCAATCCTCCCCCTTGCTGTCCTGCC
CCACCCCACCCCCCAGAATAGAATGACACCTACTCAGACAATGCGATGCAATTTCCTCATTTTATTAGGA
AAGGACAGTGGGAGTGGCACCTTCCAGGGTCAAGGAAGGCACGGGGGAGGGGCAAACAACAGATGGCTGG
CAACTAGAAGGCACAGTAAAATAGATAAATGGCATCTTGCCGTCTGCGCCGTTTAAAAATCAAAGGGGTT
CTGCCGCGCATCGCTATGCGCCACTGGCAGGGACACGTTGCGATACTGGTGTTTAGTGCTCCACTTAAAC
TCAGGCACAACCATCCGCGGCAGCTCGGTGAAGTTTTCACTCCACAGGCTGCGCACCATCACCAACGCGT
TTAGCAGGTCGGGCGCCGATATCTTGAAGTCGCAGTTGGGGCCTCCGCCCTGCGCGCGCGAGTTGCGATA
CACAGGGTTGCAGCACTGGAACACTATCAGCGCCGGGTGGTGCACGCTGGCCAGCACGCTCTTGTCGGAG
ATCAGATCCGCGTCCAGGTCCTCCGCGTTGCTCAGGGCGAACGGAGTCAACTTTGGTAGCTGCCTTCCCA
AAAAGGGTGCATGCCCAGGCTTTGAGTTGCACTCGCACCGTAGTGGCATCAGAAGGTGACCGTGCCCGGT
CTGGGCGTTAGGATACAGCGCCTGCATGAAAGCCTTGATCTGCTTAAAAGCCACCTGAGCCTTTGCGCCT
TCAGAGAAGAACATGCCGCAAGACTTGCCGGAAAACTGATTGGCCGGACAGGCCGCGTCATGCACGCAGC
ACCTTGCGTCGGTGTTGGAGATCTGCACCACATTTCGGCCCCACCGGTTCTTCACGATCTTGGCCTTGCT
AGACTGCTCCTTCAGCGCGCGCTGCCCGTTTTCGCTCGTCACATCCATTTCAATCACGTGCTCCTTATTT
ATCATAATGCTCCCGTGTAGACACTTAAGCTCGCCTTCGATCTCAGCGCAGCGGTGCAGCCACAACGCGC
AGCCCGTGGGCTCGTGGTGCTTGTAGGTTACCTCTGCAAACGACTGCAGGTACGCCTGCAGGAATCGCCC
CATCATCGTCACAAAGGTCTTGTTGCTGGTGAAGGTCAGCTGCAACCCGCGGTGCTCCTCGTTTAGCCAG
GTCTTGCATACGGCCGCCAGAGCTTCCACTTGGTCAGGCAGTAGCTTGAAGTTTGCCTTTAGATCGTTAT
CCACGTGGTACTTGTCCATCAACGCGCGCGCAGCCTCCATGCCCTTCTCCCACGCAGACACGATCGGCAG
GCTCAGCGGGTTTATCACCGTGCTTTCACTTTCCGCTTCACTGGACTCTTCCTTTTCCTCTTGCGTCCGC
ATACCCCGCGCCACTGGGTCGTCCTCATTCAGCCGCCGCACCGTGCGCTTACCTCCCTTGCCGTGCTTGA
TTAGCACCGGTGGGTTGCTGAAACCCACCATTTGTAGCGCCACATCTTCTCTTTCTTCCTCGCTGTCCAC
GATCACCTCTGGGGATGGCGGGCGCTCGGGCTTGGGAGAGGGGCGCTTCTTTTTCTTTTTGGACGCAATG
GCCAAATCCGCCGTCGAGGTCGATGGCCGCGGGCTGGGTGTGCGCGGCACCAGCGCATCTTGTGACGAGT
CCTCTTCGTCCTCGGACTCGAGCCGCCGCCTCAGCCGCTTTTTTGGGGGCGCGCGGGGAGGCGGCGGCGA
CGGCGACGGGGACGACACGTCCTCCATGGTTGGTGGACGTCGCGCCGCACCGCGTCCGCGCTCGGGGGTG
GTTTCGCGCTGCTCCTCTTCCCGACTGGCCATGCTGGCGGTACCTTCCTTCTCCTGATATCGCCTCGCTC
GACGAAGTGCCAAAAATCTTTGAGGGTCTTGGACGCGACGAGAAACGCGCGGCAAACGCTCCGCAGCTGC
CTGTATCACAACCTAGGTCTGAGCTCTGCTTATATAGACCTCCCACCGTACACGCCTACCGCCCATTTGC
GTCAATGGGGCGGAGTTGTTACGACATTTTGGAAAGTCCCGTTGATTTTGGTGCCAAAACAAACTCCCAT
TGACGTCAATGGGGTGGAGACTTGGAAATCCCCGTGAGTCAAACCGCTATCCACGCCCATTGATGTACTG
CCAAAACCGCATCACCATGGTAATAGCGATGACTAATACGTAGATGTACTGCCAAGTAGGAAAGTCCCAT
AAGGTCATGTACTGGGCATAATGCCAGGCGGGCCATTTACCGTCATTGACGTCAATAGGGGGCGTACTTG
GCATATGATACACTTGATGTACTGCCAAGTGGGCAGTTTACCGTAAATACTCCACCCATTGACGTCAATG
GAAAGTCCCTATTGGCGTTACTATGGGAACATACGTCATTATTGACGTCAATGGGCGGGGGTCGTTGGGC
GGTCAGCCAGGCGGGCCATTTACCGTAAGTTATGTAACGCTCCGTACCAGCTCCATGGTCGGGACGCTCT
GGCCGGTGAGGCGTGCGCAGTCGTTGACGCTCTAGACCGTGCAAAAGGAGAGCCTGTAAGCGGGCACTCT
TCCGTGGTCTGGTGGATAAATTCGCAAGGGTATCATGGCGGACGACCGGGGTTCGAACCCCGGATCCGGC
CGTCCGCCGTGATCCATGCGGTTACCGCCCGCGTGTCGAACCCAGGTGTGCGACGTCAGACAACGGGGGA
GCGCTCCTTTTGGCTTCCTTCCAGGCGCGGCGGCTGCTGCGCTAGCTTTTTTGGCCACTGGCCGCGCGCG
GCGTAAGCGGTTAGGCTGCCATCTCTATCGGTATCGTAGCATAACCCCTTGGGGCCTCTAAACGGGTCTT
GAGGGGTTTTTTGTGCCCCTCGGGCCGGATTGCTATCTACCGGCATTGGCGCAGAAAAAAATGCCTGATG
CGACGCTGCGCGTCTTATACTCCCACATATGCCAGATTCAGCAACGGATACGGCTTCCCCAACTTGCCCA
CTTCCATACGTGTCCTCCTTACCAGAAATTTATCCTTAAGGTCGTCAGCTATCCTGCAGGCGATCTCTCG
ATTTCGATCAAGACATTCCTTTAATGGTCTTTTCTGGACACCACTAGGGGTCAGAAGTAGTTCATCAAAC
TTTCTTCCCTCCCTAATCTCATTGGTTACCTTGGGCTATCGAAACTTAATTAACCAGTCAAGTCAGCTAC
TTGGCGAGATCGACTTGTCTGGGTTTCGACTACGCTCAGAATTGCGTCAGTCAAGTTCGATCTGGTCCTT
GCTATTGCACCCGTTCTCCGATTACGAGTTTCATTTAAATCATGTGAGCAAAAGGCCAGCAAAAGGCCAG
GAACCGTAAAAAGGCCGCGTTGCTGGCGTTTTTCCATAGGCTCCGCCCCCCTGACGAGCATCACAAAAAT
CGACGCTCAAGTCAGAGGTGGCGAAACCCGACAGGACTATAAAGATACCAGGCGTTTCCCCCTGGAAGCT
CCCTCGTGCGCTCTCCTGTTCCGACCCTGCCGCTTACCGGATACCTGTCCGCCTTTCTCCCTTCGGGAAG
CGTGGCGCTTTCTCATAGCTCACGCTGTAGGTATCTCAGTTCGGTGTAGGTCGTTCGCTCCAAGCTGGGC
TGTGTGCACGAACCCCCCGTTCAGCCCGACCGCTGCGCCTTATCCGGTAACTATCGTCTTGAGTCCAACC
CGGTAAGACACGACTTATCGCCACTGGCAGCAGCCACTGGTAACAGGATTAGCAGAGCGAGGTATGTAGG
CGGTGCTACAGAGTTCTTGAAGTGGTGGCCTAACTACGGCTACACTAGAAGAACAGTATTTGGTATCTGC
GCTCTGCTGAAGCCAGTTACCTTCGGAAAAAGAGTTGGTAGCTCTTGATCCGGCAAACAAACCACCGCTG
GTAGCGGTGGTTTTTTTGTTTGCAAGCAGCAGATTACGCGCAGAAAAAAAGGATCTCAAGAAGATCCTTT
GATCTTTTCTACGGGGTCTGACGCTCAGTGGAACGAAAACTCACGTTAAGGGATTTTGGTCATGAGATTA
TCAAAAAGGATCTTCACCTAGATCCTTTTAAATTAAAAATGAAGTTTTAAATCAATCTAAAGTATATATG
AGTAAACTTGGTCTGACAGTTACCAATGCTTAATCAGTGAGGCACCTATCTCAGCGATCTGTCTATTTCG
TTCATCCATAGTTGCATTTAAATTTCCGAACTCTCCAAGGCCCTCGTCGGAAAATCTTCAAACCTTTCGT
CCGATCCATCTTGCAGGCTACCTCTCGAACGAACTATCGCAAGTCTCTTGGCCGGCCTTGCGCCTTGGCT
ATTGCTTGGCAGCGCCTATCGCCAGGTATTACTCCAATCCCGAATATCCGAGATCGGGATCACCCGAGAG
AAGTTCAACCTACATCCTCAATCCCGATCTATCCGAGATCCGAGGAATATCGAAATCGGGGCGCGCCTGG
TGTACCGAGAACGATCCTCTCAGTGCGAGTCTCGACGATCCATATCGTTGCTTGGCAGTCAGCCAGTCGG
AATCCAGCTTGGGACCCAGGAAGTCCAATCGTCAGATATTGTACTCAAGCCTGGTCACGGCAGCGTACCG
ATCTGTTTAAACCTAGATATTGATAGTCTGATCGGTCAACGTATAATCGAGTCCTAGCTTTTGCAAACAT
CTATCAAGAGACAGGATCAGCAGGAGGCTTTCGCATGAGTATTCAACATTTCCGTGTCGCCCTTATTCCC
TTTTTTGCGGCATTTTGCCTTCCTGTTTTTGCTCACCCAGAAACGCTGGTGAAAGTAAAAGATGCTGAAG
ATCAGTTGGGTGCGCGAGTGGGTTACATCGAACTGGATCTCAACAGCGGTAAGATCCTTGAGAGTTTTCG
CCCCGAAGAACGCTTTCCAATGATGAGCACTTTTAAAGTTCTGCTATGTGGCGCGGTATTATCCCGTATT
GACGCCGGGCAAGAGCAACTCGGTCGCCGCATACACTATTCTCAGAATGACTTGGTTGAGTATTCACCAG
TCACAGAAAAGCATCTTACGGATGGCATGACAGTAAGAGAATTATGCAGTGCTGCCATAACCATGAGTGA
TAACACTGCGGCCAACTTACTTCTGACAACGATTGGAGGACCGAAGGAGCTAACCGCTTTTTTGCACAAC
ATGGGGGATCATGTAACTCGCCTTGATCGTTGGGAACCGGAGCTGAATGAAGCCATACCAAACGACGAGC
GTGACACCACGATGCCTGTAGCAATGGCAACAACCTTGCGTAAACTATTAACTGGCGAACTACTTACTCT
AGCTTCCCGGCAACAGTTGATAGACTGGATGGAGGCGGATAAAGTTGCAGGACCACTTCTGCGCTCGGCC
CTTCCGGCTGGCTGGTTTATTGCTGATAAATCTGGAGCCGGTGAGCGTGGGTCTCGCGGTATCATTGCAG
CACTGGGGCCAGATGGTAAGCCCTCCCGTATCGTAGTTATCTACACGACGGGGAGTCAGGCAACTATGGA
TGAACGAAATAGACAGATCGCTGAGATAGGTGCCTCACTGATTAAGCATTGGTAACCGATTCTAGGTGCA
TTGGCGCAGAAAAAAATGCCTGATGCGACGCTGCGCGTCTTATACTCCCACATATGCCAGATTCAGCAAC
GGATACGGCTTCCCCAACTTGCCCACTTCCATACGTGTCCTCCTTACCAGAAATTTATCCTTAAGATCCC
GAATCGTTTAAACTCGACTCTGGCTCTATCGAATCTCCGTCGTTTCGAGCTTACGCGAACAGCCGTGGCG
CTCATTTGCTCGTCGGGCATCGAA
Features (pLannotate 1.2.2; 20 found; start..end, strand, type, name):
     52..123     +  misc_feature   5' β-globin insulator: insulator upstream of the human β-globin locus (Farrell et al., 2002)
    128..174     -  terminator     T7 terminator: transcription terminator for bacteriophage T7 RNA polymerase
    192..240     -  polyA_signal   poly(A) signal: synthetic polyadenylation signal
    277..1455    +  promoter       EF-1α promoter: strong constitutive promoter for human elongation factor EF-1α
   1667..2248    +  CDS            PKG2_ADE05: Experimental evidence at protein level: Swiss-Prot protein existence level 1. Component of the packaging machinery which encapsidates the viral DNA into preformed capsids and transcriptional activator of the viral major late promoter (MLP). Binds, along with packaging proteins 1 and 3, to the specific packaging sequence on the left end of viral genomic DNA and plays an active role in packaging of the viral genome into preformed capsids. Specifically binds to the 5'-TTTG-3' nucleotides of the repeats making up the packaging sequence. Forms a transcription factor called DEF-A through cooperative
   2250..2549    +  CDS            SF33K_ADE41 (fragment): Experimental evidence at transcript level: Swiss-Prot protein existence level 2. Probably functions as the small terminase that is part of the molecular motor that translocates genomic DNA in empty capsid during DNA packaging. This motor is located at a unique vertex and comprises at least the IVa2 ATPase, the small terminase 33K and probably a portal. Forms a ring-like structure of about 17 nm in which genomic DNA is translocated into the capsid. Stimulates IVa2 ATPase activity in the presence of the viral genome. Once the DNA is packaged, the terminase detaches: the 33K protein is present in
   2602..2723    -  polyA_signal   SV40 poly(A) signal: SV40 polyadenylation signal
   2845..2956    -  polyA_signal   bGH poly(A) signal: bovine growth hormone polyadenylation signal
   2996..4582    -  CDS            DBP: DNB2_ADE02 - Experimental evidence at protein level: Swiss-Prot protein existence level 1. Plays a role in the elongation phase of viral strand displacement replication by unwinding the template in an ATP- independent fashion, employing its capacity to form multimers. Also enhances the rate of initiation. Released from template upon second strand synthesis. Assembles in complex with viral pTP, viral pol, host NFIA and host POU2F1/OCT1 on viral origin of replication. Covers the whole ssDNA genome during synthesis. The complementary strand synthesis induces its release from DNA template. May inh
   4603..4713    +  CDS            L4 (fragment): SHUT_ADE02 - Experimental evidence at protein level: Swiss-Prot protein existence level 1. Protein that inhibits host translation while promoting late viral translation by ribosome shunting. Blocks host cap-dependent translation by binding to eIF4G, displacing MKNK1 from cap initiation complexes and preventing EIF4E phosphorylation. Binds to the tripartite leader sequence of viral late mRNAs and recruits host eIF4G, PABPC1/poly-A binding protein and 40S ribosomes subunits on viral mRNAs, allowing ribosome shunting and efficient translation of late viral mRNAs even though conventional translati
   4712..4915    -  promoter       CMV promoter: human cytomegalovirus (CMV) immediate early promoter
   4916..5219    -  enhancer       CMV enhancer: human cytomegalovirus immediate early enhancer
   5312..5468    +  ncRNA          VA: Accession: RF00102 - VA RNA
   5567..5613    +  terminator     T7 terminator: transcription terminator for bacteriophage T7 RNA polymerase
   5643..5779    +  terminator     rrnG terminator: transcription terminator from the E. coli ribosomal RNA rrnG operon (Albrechtsen et al., 1991)
   5824..5895    +  misc_feature   3' β-globin insulator: insulator downstream of the human β-globin locus (Farrell et al., 2002)
   6121..6709    -  rep_origin     ori: high-copy-number ColE1/pMB1/pBR322/pUC origin of replication
   6881..6945    -  CDS            bla(M) (fragment): β-lactamase lacking the signal sequence; bla(M); allows cytosolic expression of β-lactamase
   7455..8315    +  CDS            AmpR: β-lactamase; bla; confers resistance to ampicillin, carbenicillin, and related antibiotics
   8328..8464    +  terminator     rrnG terminator: transcription terminator from the E. coli ribosomal RNA rrnG operon (Albrechtsen et al., 1991)
