[The description below was written by a language model from this plasmid's Addgene catalogue record and pLannotate feature annotations shown in this document.]
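Description:
JD171 is a minimized adenoviral helper plasmid built on the Twist Bioscience pTwist high-copy backbone, intended for transfection into mammalian producer cells to support recombinant AAV production. It is propagated in E. coli through a high-copy ColE1/pUC-type origin and selected with ampicillin via a full-length β-lactamase gene. The annotation also picks up a short additional bla fragment and bacterial rrnG and T7 terminators that flank and insulate the backbone elements.

The payload consists of three separate helper units placed between 5' and 3' β-globin insulator elements. An EF-1α promoter drives the adenoviral L4 region encoding the 22k and 33k proteins, annotated here as the packaging protein 2 (22K) reading frame followed by a 33K fragment, and the unit ends in an SV40 poly(A) signal. In the opposite orientation, a CMV enhancer/promoter drives E2A, which encodes the single-stranded DNA-binding protein (DBP), terminated by a bGH poly(A) signal. A small L4 100K ("shutoff" protein) fragment annotated between the CMV promoter and the DBP coding sequence appears to be residual adenoviral sequence rather than an expressed gene. VA RNA I, a small noncoding RNA, is present under its own wild-type promoter.

According to the associated publication title, E2A, VA RNA I and L4-22k are a sufficient set of adenoviral helper genes for AAV production in HEK293 cells, so the plasmid serves as a compact alternative to larger helper constructs. The listed insert size (714 bp) and backbone size evidently refer to the final cloning step between the XbaI and PacI sites, not to the complete helper payload in the 8,564 nt sequenced record.
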