Addgene plasmid #229483: JD171
Purpose: Adenoviral helper plasmid containing E2A, VA RNA I and L4-22k/33k genes
Depositing lab: Nerea Zabaleta. Depositing organization: Schepens Eye Research Institute. Publication: E2A, VA RNA I, and L4-22k adenoviral helper genes are sufficient for AAV production in HEK293 cells. Doshi J, Couto E, Staiti J, Vandenberghe LH, Zabaleta N. Mol Ther Methods Clin Dev. 2024 Nov 13;32(4):101376. doi: 10.1016/j.omtm.2024.101376. eCollection 2024 Dec 12. PubMed 39670178.
Backbone
  Vector backbone: pTwist high copy
  Backbone manufacturer: Twist Bioscience
  Backbone size w/o insert (bp): 7915
  Vector type: Mammalian Expression, Adenoviral, AAV
Growth in bacteria
  Bacterial resistance: Ampicillin, 100 μg/mL
  Growth temperature: 37°C
  Growth strain: NEB Stable
  Copy number: High Copy
Gene/Insert
  Gene/Insert name: E2A, VA RNA I, L4-22k/33k
  Species: Synthetic
  Insert size (bp): 714
  Promoter: CMV (E2A), Ef1a (L4-22k/33k) and wt promoter (VA RNA I)
  Cloning method: Gibson Cloning
Terms and licenses: Academic/Nonprofit Terms; Industry Terms: Not Available to Industry
Depositor comments: 5' Cloning Site: XbaI (Not Destroyed), 3' Cloning Site: PacI (Not Destroyed)
How to cite: JD171 was a gift from Nerea Zabaleta (Addgene plasmid # 229483 ; http://n2t.net/addgene:229483 ; RRID:Addgene_229483)
